Addgene plasmid #77819: IP6K2 gRNA (BRDN0001145651)
Purpose: 3rd generation lentiviral gRNA plasmid targeting human IP6K2
Depositing lab: John Doench & David Root. Depositing organization: Broad Institute. Publication: Optimized sgRNA design to maximize activity and minimize off-target effects of CRISPR-Cas9. Doench JG, Fusi N, Sullender M, Hegde M, Vaimberg EW, Donovan KF, Smith I, Tothova Z, Wilen C, Orchard R, Virgin HW, Listgarten J, Root DE. Nat Biotechnol. 2016 Jan 18. doi: 10.1038/nbt.3437. PubMed 26780180.
Backbone
  Vector backbone: lentiGuide-Puro
  Backbone manufacturer: Zhang Lab (Addgene plasmid # 52963)
  Vector type: Mammalian Expression, Lentiviral, CRISPR
  Selectable markers: Puromycin
Growth in bacteria
  Bacterial resistance: Ampicillin, 100 μg/mL
  Growth temperature: 37°C
  Growth strain: DH5alpha
  Copy number: High Copy
Gene/Insert
  Gene/Insert name: IP6K2 (alt names: IP6K2; NM_001005909.2)
  gRNA/shRNA sequence: AATAGCATATCCATTGAAAG
  Species: H. sapiens (human)
  Entrez Gene: IP6K2 (a.k.a. IHPK2, InsP6K2, PIUS)
  Promoter: hU6
  Cloning method: Unknown
  Sequencing primers: 5′ U6-F; 3′ pS2-R
Terms and licenses: Academic/Nonprofit Terms; Industry Terms: Not Available to Industry
Depositor comments: The gRNA was designed to target the following Genbank reference sequence(s): NM_001005909.2,NM_016291.3. Note that this plasmid does NOT contain Cas9. It should be used in conjunction with lentiCas9-Blast (Addgene #52962) or otherwise with cell lines already expressing Cas9. Browse the full kinome gRNA library at http://www.addgene.org/pooled-library/broadgpp-human-kinome/ or visit http://www.broadinstitute.org/rnai/public/ for detailed protocols and information.
How to cite: IP6K2 gRNA (BRDN0001145651) was a gift from John Doench & David Root (Addgene plasmid # 77819 ; http://n2t.net/addgene:77819 ; RRID:Addgene_77819)
