[The description below was written by a language model from this plasmid's Addgene catalogue record and pLannotate feature annotations shown in this document.]
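Description:
IP6K2 gRNA (BRDN0001145651) is a third-generation lentiviral CRISPR guide plasmid built on the lentiGuide-Puro backbone. It expresses a single guide RNA against human IP6K2 (inositol hexakisphosphate kinase 2, also known as IHPK2). The guide was designed against two IP6K2 reference transcripts and belongs to a human kinome gRNA collection. In bacteria the 8.3 kb plasmid is maintained through a high-copy ColE1/pUC-type origin and selected with ampicillin via β-lactamase. The backbone also carries an f1 origin, an SV40 origin and leftover lac, T7 and T3 cloning-vector elements.

The viral cassette begins with an RSV promoter fused to a truncated HIV-1 5' LTR, which makes genomic RNA production in packaging cells independent of Tat. This is followed by the Ψ packaging signal with a partial gag sequence and the Rev response element. It ends in a ΔU3 self-inactivating 3' LTR, so the integrated provirus lacks LTR promoter activity. Between the LTRs, a human U6 RNA polymerase III promoter drives the targeting spacer joined to the Streptococcus pyogenes Cas9 guide scaffold. A central polypurine tract follows. Downstream, the EF-1α core promoter with its first intron drives puromycin N-acetyltransferase for selection of transduced mammalian cells, and a WPRE enhances transcript expression.

The plasmid does not encode Cas9. It is intended for use with a separate Cas9 lentiviral vector such as lentiCas9-Blast, or in cells that already express Cas9. Its typical use is making lentivirus for stable guide delivery and disruption of IP6K2 in human cells.
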