Features (pLannotate 1.2.2; 29 found; start..end, strand, type, name):
     14..80      +  CDS            small t antigen (fragment): SV40 (simian virus 40) small t antigen
    106..317     +  promoter       EF-1α core promoter: core promoter for human elongation factor EF-1α
    318..1256    +  intron         EF-1α intron A: intron upstream of the start codon of human EF-1α
   1278..1877    +  CDS            PuroR (fragment): puromycin N-acetyltransferase; pac from Streptomyces; confers resistance to puromycin
   1893..2481    +  misc_feature   WPRE: woodchuck hepatitis virus posttranscriptional regulatory element
   2532..2551    +  misc_feature   cPPT/CTS (fragment): central polypurine tract and central termination sequence of HIV-1
   2553..2786    +  LTR            3' LTR (ΔU3): self-inactivating 3' long terminal repeat (LTR) from HIV-1
   2864..2985    +  polyA_signal   SV40 poly(A) signal: SV40 polyadenylation signal
   3025..3160    +  rep_origin     SV40 ori: SV40 origin of replication
   3181..3199    -  promoter       T7 promoter: promoter for bacteriophage T7 RNA polymerase
   3207..3362    +  CDS            lacZα (fragment): LacZα fragment of β-galactosidase; lacZ fragment
   3367..3795    +  rep_origin     f1 ori (sequence partly withheld): f1 bacteriophage origin of replication; arrow indicates direction of (+) strand synthesis
   3848..3952    +  promoter       AmpR promoter: bla
   3953..4813    +  CDS            AmpR: β-lactamase; bla; confers resistance to ampicillin, carbenicillin, and related antibiotics
   4984..5572    +  rep_origin     ori: high-copy-number ColE1/pMB1/pBR322/pUC origin of replication
   5755..5847    +  CDS            lacI (fragment): lac repressor; lacI; The lac repressor binds to the lac operator to inhibit transcription in E. coli. This inhibition can be relieved by adding lactose or isopropyl-β-D-thiogalactopyranoside (IPTG).
   5860..5881    +  protein_bind   CAP binding site: CAP binding activates transcription in the presence of cAMP. E. coli catabolite activator protein
   5896..5926    +  promoter       lac promoter: promoter for the E. coli lac operon
   5934..5950    +  protein_bind   lac operator: The lac repressor binds to the lac operator to inhibit transcription in E. coli. This inhibition can be relieved by adding lactose or isopropyl-β-D-thiogalactopyranoside (IPTG). lac repressor encoded by lacI
   5995..6013    +  promoter       T3 promoter: promoter for bacteriophage T3 RNA polymerase
   6041..6267    +  promoter       RSV promoter: Rous sarcoma virus enhancer/promoter
   6268..6448    +  LTR            5' LTR (truncated): truncated 5' long terminal repeat (LTR) from HIV-1
   6495..6620    +  misc_feature   HIV-1 Ψ: packaging signal of human immunodeficiency virus type 1
   6604..6967    +  CDS            HIV-1 gag (fragment): gag protein from human immunodeficiency virus 1; gag
   7113..7346    +  misc_feature   RRE: The Rev response element (RRE) of HIV-1 allows for Rev-dependent mRNA export from the nucleus to the cytoplasm.
   7723..7749    +  CDS            Rev (fragment): human immunodeficiency virus 1 (HIV-1) Rev protein; rev; enhances nuclear export of unspliced and incompletely spliced viral mRNAs
   7753..7993    +  promoter       U6 promoter: RNA polymerase III promoter for human U6 snRNA
   8023..8098    +  misc_RNA       gRNA scaffold: guide RNA scaffold for the Streptococcus pyogenes CRISPR/Cas9 system
   8154..8271    +  misc_feature   cPPT/CTS: central polypurine tract and central termination sequence of HIV-1
>Addgene plasmid #77819 | IP6K2 gRNA (BRDN0001145651) | addgene full sequence | sequence record 188470 | Addgene Assembled Sequence
CCCGGGTGCAAAGATGGATAAAGTTTTAAACAGAGAGGAATCTTTGCAGCTAATGGACCTTCTAGGTCTT
GAAAGGAGTGGGAATTGGCTCCGGTGCCCGTCAGTGGGCAGAGCGCACATCGCCCACAGTCCCCGAGAAG
TTGGGGGGAGGGGTCGGCAATTGATCCGGTGCCTAGAGAAGGTGGCGCGGGGTAAACTGGGAAAGTGATG
TCGTGTACTGGCTCCGCCTTTTTCCCGAGGGTGGGGGAGAACCGTATATAAGTGCAGTAGTCGCCGTGAA
CGTTCTTTTTCGCAACGGGTTTGCCGCCAGAACACAGGTAAGTGCCGTGTGTGGTTCCCGCGGGCCTGGC
CTCTTTACGGGTTATGGCCCTTGCGTGCCTTGAATTACTTCCACCTGGCTGCAGTACGTGATTCTTGATC
CCGAGCTTCGGGTTGGAAGTGGGTGGGAGAGTTCGAGGCCTTGCGCTTAAGGAGCCCCTTCGCCTCGTGC
TTGAGTTGAGGCCTGGCCTGGGCGCTGGGGCCGCCGCGTGCGAATCTGGTGGCACCTTCGCGCCTGTCTC
GCTGCTTTCGATAAGTCTCTAGCCATTTAAAATTTTTGATGACCTGCTGCGACGCTTTTTTTCTGGCAAG
ATAGTCTTGTAAATGCGGGCCAAGATCTGCACACTGGTATTTCGGTTTTTGGGGCCGCGGGCGGCGACGG
GGCCCGTGCGTCCCAGCGCACATGTTCGGCGAGGCGGGGCCTGCGAGCGCGGCCACCGAGAATCGGACGG
GGGTAGTCTCAAGCTGGCCGGCCTGCTCTGGTGCCTGGCCTCGCGCCGCCGTGTATCGCCCCGCCCTGGG
CGGCAAGGCTGGCCCGGTCGGCACCAGTTGCGTGAGCGGAAAGATGGCCGCTTCCCGGCCCTGCTGCAGG
GAGCTCAAAATGGAGGACGCGGCGCTCGGGAGAGCGGGCGGGTGAGTCACCCACACAAAGGAAAAGGGCC
TTTCCGTCCTCAGCCGTCGCTTCATGTGACTCCACGGAGTACCGGGCGCCGTCCAGGCACCTCGATTAGT
TCTCGAGCTTTTGGAGTACGTCGTCTTTAGGTTGGGGGGAGGGGTTTTATGCGATGGAGTTTCCCCACAC
TGAGTGGGTGGAGACTGAAGTTAGGCCAGCTTGGCACTTGATGTAATTCTCCTTGGAATTTGCCCTTTTT
GAGTTTGGATCTTGGTTCATTCTCAAGCCTCAGACAGTGGTTCAAAGTTTTTTTCTTCCATTTCAGGTGT
CGTGACGTACGGCCACCATGACCGAGTACAAGCCCACGGTGCGCCTCGCCACCCGCGACGACGTCCCCAG
GGCCGTACGCACCCTCGCCGCCGCGTTCGCCGACTACCCCGCCACGCGCCACACCGTCGATCCGGACCGC
CACATCGAGCGGGTCACCGAGCTGCAAGAACTCTTCCTCACGCGCGTCGGGCTCGACATCGGCAAGGTGT
GGGTCGCGGACGACGGCGCCGCCGTGGCGGTCTGGACCACGCCGGAGAGCGTCGAAGCGGGGGCGGTGTT
CGCCGAGATCGGCCCGCGCATGGCCGAGTTGAGCGGTTCCCGGCTGGCCGCGCAGCAACAGATGGAAGGC
CTCCTGGCGCCGCACCGGCCCAAGGAGCCCGCGTGGTTCCTGGCCACCGTCGGAGTCTCGCCCGACCACC
AGGGCAAGGGTCTGGGCAGCGCCGTCGTGCTCCCCGGAGTGGAGGCGGCCGAGCGCGCCGGGGTGCCCGC
CTTCCTGGAGACCTCCGCGCCCCGCAACCTCCCCTTCTACGAGCGGCTCGGCTTCACCGTCACCGCCGAC
GTCGAGGTGCCCGAAGGACCGCGCACCTGGTGCATGACCCGCAAGCCCGGTGCCTGAACGCGTTAAGTCG
ACAATCAACCTCTGGATTACAAAATTTGTGAAAGATTGACTGGTATTCTTAACTATGTTGCTCCTTTTAC
GCTATGTGGATACGCTGCTTTAATGCCTTTGTATCATGCTATTGCTTCCCGTATGGCTTTCATTTTCTCC
TCCTTGTATAAATCCTGGTTGCTGTCTCTTTATGAGGAGTTGTGGCCCGTTGTCAGGCAACGTGGCGTGG
TGTGCACTGTGTTTGCTGACGCAACCCCCACTGGTTGGGGCATTGCCACCACCTGTCAGCTCCTTTCCGG
GACTTTCGCTTTCCCCCTCCCTATTGCCACGGCGGAACTCATCGCCGCCTGCCTTGCCCGCTGCTGGACA
GGGGCTCGGCTGTTGGGCACTGACAATTCCGTGGTGTTGTCGGGGAAATCATCGTCCTTTCCTTGGCTGC
TCGCCTGTGTTGCCACCTGGATTCTGCGCGGGACGTCCTTCTGCTACGTCCCTTCGGCCCTCAATCCAGC
GGACCTTCCTTCCCGCGGCCTGCTGCCGGCTCTGCGGCCTCTTCCGCGTCTTCGCCTTCGCCCTCAGACG
AGTCGGATCTCCCTTTGGGCCGCCTCCCCGCGTCGACTTTAAGACCAATGACTTACAAGGCAGCTGTAGA
TCTTAGCCACTTTTTAAAAGAAAAGGGGGGACTGGAAGGGCTAATTCACTCCCAACGAAGACAAGATCTG
CTTTTTGCTTGTACTGGGTCTCTCTGGTTAGACCAGATCTGAGCCTGGGAGCTCTCTGGCTAACTAGGGA
ACCCACTGCTTAAGCCTCAATAAAGCTTGCCTTGAGTGCTTCAAGTAGTGTGTGCCCGTCTGTTGTGTGA
CTCTGGTAACTAGAGATCCCTCAGACCCTTTTAGTCAGTGTGGAAAATCTCTAGCAGTACGTATAGTAGT
TCATGTCATCTTATTATTCAGTATTTATAACTTGCAAAGAAATGAATATCAGAGAGTGAGAGGAACTTGT
TTATTGCAGCTTATAATGGTTACAAATAAAGCAATAGCATCACAAATTTCACAAATAAAGCATTTTTTTC
ACTGCATTCTAGTTGTGGTTTGTCCAAACTCATCAATGTATCTTATCATGTCTGGCTCTAGCTATCCCGC
CCCTAACTCCGCCCATCCCGCCCCTAACTCCGCCCAGTTCCGCCCATTCTCCGCCCCATGGCTGACTAAT
TTTTTTTATTTATGCAGAGGCCGAGGCCGCCTCGGCCTCTGAGCTATTCCAGAAGTAGTGAGGAGGCTTT
TTTGGAGGCCTAGGGACGTACCCAATTCGCCCTATAGTGAGTCGTATTACGCGCGCTCACTGGCCGTCGT
TTTACAACGTCGTGACTGGGAAAACCCTGGCGTTACCCAACTTAATCGCCTTGCAGCACATCCCCCTTTC
GCCAGCTGGCGTAATAGCGAAGAGGCCCGCACCGATCGCCCTTCCCAACAGTTGCGCAGCCTGAATGGCG
AATGGG
[124 nt withheld, positions 3367-3490]
C
[91 nt withheld, positions 3492-3582]
A
[49 nt withheld, positions 3584-3632]
CCTTTGACGTTGGAGTCCACGTTCTTT
[37 nt withheld, positions 3660-3696]
ACCCTATCTCGGTCTATTCTTTTGATTTATAAGGGATTTTGCCGATTTCGGCCTATTGGTTAAAAAATGA
GCTGATTTAACAAAAATTTAACGCGAATTTTAACAAAATATTAACGCTTACAATTTAGGTGGCACTTTTC
GGGGAAATGTGCGCGGAACCCCTATTTGTTTATTTTTCTAAATACATTCAAATATGTATCCGCTCATGAG
ACAATAACCCTGATAAATGCTTCAATAATATTGAAAAAGGAAGAGTATGAGTATTCAACATTTCCGTGTC
GCCCTTATTCCCTTTTTTGCGGCATTTTGCCTTCCTGTTTTTGCTCACCCAGAAACGCTGGTGAAAGTAA
AAGATGCTGAAGATCAGTTGGGTGCACGAGTGGGTTACATCGAACTGGATCTCAACAGCGGTAAGATCCT
TGAGAGTTTTCGCCCCGAAGAACGTTTTCCAATGATGAGCACTTTTAAAGTTCTGCTATGTGGCGCGGTA
TTATCCCGTATTGACGCCGGGCAAGAGCAACTCGGTCGCCGCATACACTATTCTCAGAATGACTTGGTTG
AGTACTCACCAGTCACAGAAAAGCATCTTACGGATGGCATGACAGTAAGAGAATTATGCAGTGCTGCCAT
AACCATGAGTGATAACACTGCGGCCAACTTACTTCTGACAACGATCGGAGGACCGAAGGAGCTAACCGCT
TTTTTGCACAACATGGGGGATCATGTAACTCGCCTTGATCGTTGGGAACCGGAGCTGAATGAAGCCATAC
CAAACGACGAGCGTGACACCACGATGCCTGTAGCAATGGCAACAACGTTGCGCAAACTATTAACTGGCGA
ACTACTTACTCTAGCTTCCCGGCAACAATTAATAGACTGGATGGAGGCGGATAAAGTTGCAGGACCACTT
CTGCGCTCGGCCCTTCCGGCTGGCTGGTTTATTGCTGATAAATCTGGAGCCGGTGAGCGTGGGTCTCGCG
GTATCATTGCAGCACTGGGGCCAGATGGTAAGCCCTCCCGTATCGTAGTTATCTACACGACGGGGAGTCA
GGCAACTATGGATGAACGAAATAGACAGATCGCTGAGATAGGTGCCTCACTGATTAAGCATTGGTAACTG
TCAGACCAAGTTTACTCATATATACTTTAGATTGATTTAAAACTTCATTTTTAATTTAAAAGGATCTAGG
TGAAGATCCTTTTTGATAATCTCATGACCAAAATCCCTTAACGTGAGTTTTCGTTCCACTGAGCGTCAGA
CCCCGTAGAAAAGATCAAAGGATCTTCTTGAGATCCTTTTTTTCTGCGCGTAATCTGCTGCTTGCAAACA
AAAAAACCACCGCTACCAGCGGTGGTTTGTTTGCCGGATCAAGAGCTACCAACTCTTTTTCCGAAGGTAA
CTGGCTTCAGCAGAGCGCAGATACCAAATACTGTTCTTCTAGTGTAGCCGTAGTTAGGCCACCACTTCAA
GAACTCTGTAGCACCGCCTACATACCTCGCTCTGCTAATCCTGTTACCAGTGGCTGCTGCCAGTGGCGAT
AAGTCGTGTCTTACCGGGTTGGACTCAAGACGATAGTTACCGGATAAGGCGCAGCGGTCGGGCTGAACGG
GGGGTTCGTGCACACAGCCCAGCTTGGAGCGAACGACCTACACCGAACTGAGATACCTACAGCGTGAGCT
ATGAGAAAGCGCCACGCTTCCCGAAGGGAGAAAGGCGGACAGGTATCCGGTAAGCGGCAGGGTCGGAACA
GGAGAGCGCACGAGGGAGCTTCCAGGGGGAAACGCCTGGTATCTTTATAGTCCTGTCGGGTTTCGCCACC
TCTGACTTGAGCGTCGATTTTTGTGATGCTCGTCAGGGGGGCGGAGCCTATGGAAAAACGCCAGCAACGC
GGCCTTTTTACGGTTCCTGGCCTTTTGCTGGCCTTTTGCTCACATGTTCTTTCCTGCGTTATCCCCTGAT
TCTGTGGATAACCGTATTACCGCCTTTGAGTGAGCTGATACCGCTCGCCGCAGCCGAACGACCGAGCGCA
GCGAGTCAGTGAGCGAGGAAGCGGAAGAGCGCCCAATACGCAAACCGCCTCTCCCCGCGCGTTGGCCGAT
TCATTAATGCAGCTGGCACGACAGGTTTCCCGACTGGAAAGCGGGCAGTGAGCGCAACGCAATTAATGTG
AGTTAGCTCACTCATTAGGCACCCCAGGCTTTACACTTTATGCTTCCGGCTCGTATGTTGTGTGGAATTG
TGAGCGGATAACAATTTCACACAGGAAACAGCTATGACCATGATTACGCCAAGCGCGCAATTAACCCTCA
CTAAAGGGAACAAAAGCTGGAGCTGCAAGCTTAATGTAGTCTTATGCAATACTCTTGTAGTCTTGCAACA
TGGTAACGATGAGTTAGCAACATGCCTTACAAGGAGAGAAAAAGCACCGTGCATGCCGATTGGTGGAAGT
AAGGTGGTACGATCGTGCCTTATTAGGAAGGCAACAGACGGGTCTGACATGGATTGGACGAACCACTGAA
TTGCCGCATTGCAGAGATATTGTATTTAAGTGCCTAGCTCGATACATAAACGGGTCTCTCTGGTTAGACC
AGATCTGAGCCTGGGAGCTCTCTGGCTAACTAGGGAACCCACTGCTTAAGCCTCAATAAAGCTTGCCTTG
AGTGCTTCAAGTAGTGTGTGCCCGTCTGTTGTGTGACTCTGGTAACTAGAGATCCCTCAGACCCTTTTAG
TCAGTGTGGAAAATCTCTAGCAGTGGCGCCCGAACAGGGACTTGAAAGCGAAAGGGAAACCAGAGGAGCT
CTCTCGACGCAGGACTCGGCTTGCTGAAGCGCGCACGGCAAGAGGCGAGGGGCGGCGACTGGTGAGTACG
CCAAAAATTTTGACTAGCGGAGGCTAGAAGGAGAGAGATGGGTGCGAGAGCGTCAGTATTAAGCGGGGGA
GAATTAGATCGCGATGGGAAAAAATTCGGTTAAGGCCAGGGGGAAAGAAAAAATATAAATTAAAACATAT
AGTATGGGCAAGCAGGGAGCTAGAACGATTCGCAGTTAATCCTGGCCTGTTAGAAACATCAGAAGGCTGT
AGACAAATACTGGGACAGCTACAACCATCCCTTCAGACAGGATCAGAAGAACTTAGATCATTATATAATA
CAGTAGCAACCCTCTATTGTGTGCATCAAAGGATAGAGATAAAAGACACCAAGGAAGCTTTAGACAAGAT
AGAGGAAGAGCAAAACAAAAGTAAGACCACCGCACAGCAAGCGGCCGCTGATCTTCAGACCTGGAGGAGG
AGATATGAGGGACAATTGGAGAAGTGAATTATATAAATATAAAGTAGTAAAAATTGAACCATTAGGAGTA
GCACCCACCAAGGCAAAGAGAAGAGTGGTGCAGAGAGAAAAAAGAGCAGTGGGAATAGGAGCTTTGTTCC
TTGGGTTCTTGGGAGCAGCAGGAAGCACTATGGGCGCAGCGTCAATGACGCTGACGGTACAGGCCAGACA
ATTATTGTCTGGTATAGTGCAGCAGCAGAACAATTTGCTGAGGGCTATTGAGGCGCAACAGCATCTGTTG
CAACTCACAGTCTGGGGCATCAAGCAGCTCCAGGCAAGAATCCTGGCTGTGGAAAGATACCTAAAGGATC
AACAGCTCCTGGGGATTTGGGGTTGCTCTGGAAAACTCATTTGCACCACTGCTGTGCCTTGGAATGCTAG
TTGGAGTAATAAATCTCTGGAACAGATTTGGAATCACACGACCTGGATGGAGTGGGACAGAGAAATTAAC
AATTACACAAGCTTAATACACTCCTTAATTGAAGAATCGCAAAACCAGCAAGAAAAGAATGAACAAGAAT
TATTGGAATTAGATAAATGGGCAAGTTTGTGGAATTGGTTTAACATAACAAATTGGCTGTGGTATATAAA
ATTATTCATAATGATAGTAGGAGGCTTGGTAGGTTTAAGAATAGTTTTTGCTGTACTTTCTATAGTGAAT
AGAGTTAGGCAGGGATATTCACCATTATCGTTTCAGACCCACCTCCCAACCCCGAGGGGACCCAGAGAGG
GCCTATTTCCCATGATTCCTTCATATTTGCATATACGATACAAGGCTGTTAGAGAGATAATTAGAATTAA
TTTGACTGTAAACACAAAGATATTAGTACAAAATACGTGACGTAGAAAGTAATAATTTCTTGGGTAGTTT
GCAGTTTTAAAATTATGTTTTAAAATGGACTATCATATGCTTACCGTAACTTGAAAGTATTTCGATTTCT
TGGCTTTATATATCTTGTGGAAAGGACGAAACACCGAATAGCATATCCATTGAAAGGTTTTAGAGCTAGA
AATAGCAAGTTAAAATAAGGCTAGTCCGTTATCAACTTGAAAAAGTGGCACCGAGTCGGTGCTTTTTTAA
GCTTGGCGTAACTAGATCTTGAGACAAATGGCAGTATTCATCCACAATTTTAAAAGAAAAGGGGGGATTG
GGGGGTACAGTGCAGGGGAAAGAATAGTAGACATAATAGCAACAGACATACAAACTAAAGAATTACAAAA
ACAAATTACAAAAATTCAAAATTTTCGGGTTTATTACAGGGACAGCAGAGATCCACTTTGGCGCCGGCTC
GAGGGGG
