>Addgene plasmid #77819 | IP6K2 gRNA (BRDN0001145651) | depositor partial sequence | sequence record 145279 | Target Sequence
AATAGCATATCCATTGAAAG
