>Addgene plasmid #77819 | IP6K2 gRNA (BRDN0001145651) | addgene partial sequence | sequence record 188469 | hU6-F
ATTTCTTGGGTAGTTTGCAGTTTTAAAATTATGTTTTAAAATGGACTATCATATGCTTACCGTAACTTGA
AAGTATTTCGATTTCTTGGCTTTATATATCTTGTGGAAAGGACGAAACACCGAATAGCATATCCATTGAA
AGGTTTTAGAGCTAGAAATAGCAAGTTAAAATAAGGCTAGTCCGTTATCAACTTGAAAAAGTGGCACCGA
GTCGGTGCTTTTTTAAGCTTGGCGTAACTAGATCTTGAGACAAATGGCAGTATTCATCCACAATTTTAAA
AGAAAAGGGGGGATTGGGGGGTACAGTGCAGGGGAAAGAATAGTAGACATAATAGCAACAGACATACAAA
CTAAAGAATTACAAAAACAAATTACAAAAATTCAAAATTTTCGGGTTTATTACAGGGACAGCAGAGATCC
ACTTTGGCGCCGGCTCGAGGGGGCCCGGGTGCAAAGATGGATAAAGTTTTAAACAGAGAGGAATCTTTGC
AGCTAATGGACCTTCTAGGTCTTGAAAGGAGTGGGAATTGGCTCCGGTGCCCGTCAGTGGGCAGAGCGCA
CATCGCCCAC
